Addgene plasmid #80051: pCMV-EPN-01(ΔL1+L2)
Purpose: Expression of EPN-01 mutated in both L domains
Depositing lab: Wesley Sundquist. Depositing organization: University of Utah. Publication: Designed proteins induce the formation of nanocage-containing extracellular vesicles. Votteler J, Ogohara C, Yi S, Hsia Y, Nattermann U, Belnap DM, King NP, Sundquist WI. Nature. 2016 Dec 8;540(7632):292-295. doi: 10.1038/nature20607. Epub 2016 Nov 30. PubMed 27919066.
Backbone
  Vector backbone: pCMV(WT)
  Backbone manufacturer: ...
  Backbone size w/o insert (bp): 5478
  Total vector size (bp): 6305
  Vector type: Mammalian Expression
  Selectable markers: Neomycin (select with G418)
Growth in bacteria
  Bacterial resistance: Ampicillin, 100 μg/mL
  Growth temperature: 37°C
  Growth strain: DH5alpha
  Copy number: High Copy
Gene/Insert
  Gene/Insert name: EPN-01(deltaPTAP/deltaYP)
  Species: Synthetic
  Insert size (bp): 849
  Mutation: PTAP10AAAA, YP37AA
  Promoter: CMV
  Tag / fusion protein: Myc
  Cloning method: Restriction Enzyme; 5′ cloning site NdeI (not destroyed); 3′ cloning site XhoI (not destroyed)
  Sequencing primers: 5′ T7; 3′ BGHR
Terms and licenses: Academic/Nonprofit Terms; Industry Terms: Not Available to Industry
How to cite: pCMV-EPN-01(ΔL1+L2) was a gift from Wesley Sundquist (Addgene plasmid # 80051 ; http://n2t.net/addgene:80051 ; RRID:Addgene_80051)
