[The description below was written by a language model from this plasmid's Addgene catalogue record and pLannotate feature annotations shown in this document.]
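Description:
pCMV-EPN-01(ΔL1+L2) is a 6.3 kb mammalian expression plasmid built on the pCMV(WT) backbone. It carries a synthetic open reading frame of about 850 bp encoding a mutant form of EPN-01, a designed protein described in the associated work as inducing formation of nanocage-containing extracellular vesicles. The insert sits between NdeI and XhoI sites, downstream of the human cytomegalovirus immediate-early enhancer and promoter, and is followed by the bovine growth hormone polyadenylation signal. A T7 promoter lies just upstream of the coding region and also serves as a sequencing primer site. The protein carries a Myc tag, although the record does not state its position.

The feature table detects only one part of the insert, a segment matching the p6 region of HIV-1 Gag. This is the domain that recruits the host budding factors TSG101 and ALIX (PDCD6IP/AIP1) through its late ("L") domain motifs. In this variant both motifs are replaced with alanines (PTAP to AAAA and YP to AA). The construct is therefore presumably used as a comparison with unmutated EPN-01 to test whether release depends on L-domain function, though the record states only that it expresses EPN-01 mutated in both L domains.

In E. coli the plasmid is maintained at high copy from a ColE1/pUC-type origin and selected with ampicillin through β-lactamase. An f1 origin is also present. An SV40 early promoter drives a neomycin phosphotransferase cassette with an SV40 polyadenylation signal, allowing G418 selection of transfected mammalian cells. The short annotated fragments of HIV-1 LTR, ble, lacI, the lac promoter/operator and bom appear to be backbone remnants rather than functional parts.
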