Features (pLannotate 1.2.2; 20 found; start..end, strand, type, name):
     28..80      -  misc_feature   bom (fragment): basis of mobility region from pBR322
    235..614     +  enhancer       CMV enhancer: human cytomegalovirus immediate early enhancer
    615..818     +  promoter       CMV promoter: human cytomegalovirus (CMV) immediate early promoter
    814..847     +  LTR            5' LTR (truncated) (fragment): truncated 5' long terminal repeat (LTR) from HIV-1
    863..881     +  promoter       T7 promoter: promoter for bacteriophage T7 RNA polymerase
   1642..1797    +  CDS            gag (fragment): GAG_HV1H2 - Experimental evidence at protein level: Swiss-Prot protein existence level 1. [p6-gag]: Plays a role in budding of the assembled particle by interacting with the host class E VPS proteins TSG101 and PDCD6IP/AIP1. From Human immunodeficiency virus type 1 group M subtype B (isolate HXB2) (HIV-1).
   1902..2126    +  polyA_signal   bGH poly(A) signal: bovine growth hormone polyadenylation signal
   2130..2151    +  promoter       SV40 promoter (fragment): SV40 enhancer and early promoter
   2172..2600    +  rep_origin     f1 ori (sequence partly withheld): f1 bacteriophage origin of replication; arrow indicates direction of (+) strand synthesis
   2614..2943    +  promoter       SV40 promoter: SV40 enhancer and early promoter
   3010..3801    +  CDS            neo: KKA2_KLEPN - Also known as kan, nptII. Experimental evidence at protein level: Swiss-Prot protein existence level 1. Resistance to kanamycin, neomycin, paromomycin, ribostamycin, butirosin and gentamicin B. From Klebsiella pneumoniae.
   3825..3983    +  CDS            ble (fragment): BLE_KLEPN - Experimental evidence at protein level: Swiss-Prot protein existence level 1. Binding protein with a strong affinity to the bleomycin family of antibiotics. Binds to CL990; an antimitotic-antibiotic compound. From Klebsiella pneumoniae.
   3978..4099    +  polyA_signal   SV40 poly(A) signal: SV40 polyadenylation signal
   4172..4188    -  protein_bind   lac operator: The lac repressor binds to the lac operator to inhibit transcription in E. coli. This inhibition can be relieved by adding lactose or isopropyl-β-D-thiogalactopyranoside (IPTG). lac repressor encoded by lacI
   4196..4226    -  promoter       lac promoter: promoter for the E. coli lac operon
   4241..4262    -  protein_bind   CAP binding site: CAP binding activates transcription in the presence of cAMP. E. coli catabolite activator protein
   4275..4367    -  CDS            lacI (fragment): lac repressor; lacI; The lac repressor binds to the lac operator to inhibit transcription in E. coli. This inhibition can be relieved by adding lactose or isopropyl-β-D-thiogalactopyranoside (IPTG).
   4550..5138    -  rep_origin     ori: high-copy-number ColE1/pMB1/pBR322/pUC origin of replication
   5309..6169    -  CDS            AmpR: β-lactamase; bla; confers resistance to ampicillin, carbenicillin, and related antibiotics
   6170..6274    -  promoter       AmpR promoter: bla
>Addgene plasmid #80051 | pCMV-EPN-01(ΔL1+L2) | depositor full sequence | sequence record 150324 | pCMV-EPN-01(ΔL1+L2) sequence 6305 bps
GACGGATCGGGAGATCTCCCGATCCCCTATGGTGCACTCTCAGTACAATCTGCTCTGATGCCGCATAGTT
AAGCCAGTATCTGCTCCCTGCTTGTGTGTTGGAGGTCGCTGAGTAGTGCGCGAGCAAAATTTAAGCTACA
ACAAGGCAAGGCTTGACCGACAATTGCATGAAGAATCTGCTTAGGGTTAGGCGTTTTGCGCTGCTTCGCG
ATGTACGGGCCAGATATACGCGTTGACATTGATTATTGACTAGTTATTAATAGTAATCAATTACGGGGTC
ATTAGTTCATAGCCCATATATGGAGTTCCGCGTTACATAACTTACGGTAAATGGCCCGCCTGGCTGACCG
CCCAACGACCCCCGCCCATTGACGTCAATAATGACGTATGTTCCCATAGTAACGCCAATAGGGACTTTCC
ATTGACGTCAATGGGTGGAGTATTTACGGTAAACTGCCCACTTGGCAGTACATCAAGTGTATCATATGCC
AAGTACGCCCCCTATTGACGTCAATGACGGTAAATGGCCCGCCTGGCATTATGCCCAGTACATGACCTTA
TGGGACTTTCCTACTTGGCAGTACATCTACGTATTAGTCATCGCTATTACCATGGTGATGCGGTTTTGGC
AGTACATCAATGGGCGTGGATAGCGGTTTGACTCACGGGGATTTCCAAGTCTCCACCCCATTGACGTCAA
TGGGAGTTTGTTTTGGCACCAAAATCAACGGGACTTTCCAAAATGTCGTAACAACTCCGCCCCATTGACG
CAAATGGGCGGTAGGCGTGTACGGTGGGAGGTCTATATAAGCAGAGCTCTCTGGCTAACTAGAGAACCCA
CTGCTTACTGGCTTATCGAAATTAATACGACTCACTATAGGGAGACCCAAGCTGGCTAGCGTTTAAACGG
GCCCTCTAGAATTATCGATCCGGAGGTACCCGGGCGGCCGCATGGGTGCGCGTGCGTCTGGTTCTAAATC
TGGCTCCGGCTCTGACTCTGGTAGCAAAATCGAAGAGCTGTTCAAGAAACACAAGATCGTTGCCGTGCTG
CGTGCCAATAGTGTGGAAGAAGCGAAAAAGAAAGCGCTGGCGGTTTTCCTGGGCGGCGTTCATCTGATTG
AAATTACCTTTACCGTGCCGGATGCGGATACCGTGATTAAGGAACTGAGCTTTCTGAAGGAAATGGGCGC
GATTATTGGTGCGGGCACCGTGACCAGCGTGGAGCAGTGCCGTAAAGCGGTGGAAAGTGGCGCCGAATTC
ATTGTGAGTCCGCACCTGGACGAGGAAATTAGCCAATTTTGCAAGGAGAAGGGTGTGTTCTATATGCCAG
GCGTTATGACCCCGACCGAACTGGTGAAAGCCATGAAACTGGGCCATACCATCTTAAAACTGTTTCCGGG
TGAGGTGGTGGGTCCGCAGTTTGTTAAAGCGATGAAAGGTCCGTTTCCGAATGTGAAATTTGTGCCAACC
GGCGGTGTTAATCTGGACAATGTGTGCGAATGGTTCAAAGCGGGCGTGCTGGCCGTGGGCGTGGGCAGCG
CGTTAGTGAAAGGCACCCCGGTGGAAGTGGCGGAAAAGGCCAAGGCGTTCGTTGAGAAGATTCGTGGCTG
CACCGAACAGAAACTGATTAGCGAAGAAGATCTGCAGTCTCGTCCGGAAGCGGCCGCAGCGCCGGAAGAA
TCTTTCCGTTCTGGTGTTGAAACCACCACGCCACCGCAAAAACAGGAGCCGATCGACAAAGAACTGGCCG
CGCTGACCTCTCTGCGTTCTCTGTTCGGTAACGACCCGTCTTCTCAGTGACTCGAGAAGCTTGCTAGCAG
ATCTTTTTCCCTCTGCCAAAAATTATGGGGACATCATGAAGCCCCTTGAGCACTTAAGTTTAAACCGCTG
ATCAGCCTCGACTGTGCCTTCTAGTTGCCAGCCATCTGTTGTTTGCCCCTCCCCCGTGCCTTCCTTGACC
CTGGAAGGTGCCACTCCCACTGTCCTTTCCTAATAAAATGAGGAAATTGCATCGCATTGTCTGAGTAGGT
GTCATTCTATTCTGGGGGGTGGGGTGGGGCAGGACAGCAAGGGGGAGGATTGGGAAGACAATAGCAGGCA
TGCTGGGGATGCGGTGGGCTCTATGGCTTCTGAGGCGGAAAGAACCAGCTGGGGCTCTAGGGGGTATCCC
C
[124 nt withheld, positions 2172-2295]
C
[91 nt withheld, positions 2297-2387]
A
[49 nt withheld, positions 2389-2437]
CCTTTGACGTTGGAGTCCACGTTCTTT
[37 nt withheld, positions 2465-2501]
ACCCTATCTCGGTCTATTCTTTTGATTTATAAGGGATTTTGCCGATTTCGGCCTATTGGTTAAAAAATGA
GCTGATTTAACAAAAATTTAACGCGAATTAATTCTGTGGAATGTGTGTCAGTTAGGGTGTGGAAAGTCCC
CAGGCTCCCCAGCAGGCAGAAGTATGCAAAGCATGCATCTCAATTAGTCAGCAACCAGGTGTGGAAAGTC
CCCAGGCTCCCCAGCAGGCAGAAGTATGCAAAGCATGCATCTCAATTAGTCAGCAACCATAGTCCCGCCC
CTAACTCCGCCCATCCCGCCCCTAACTCCGCCCAGTTCCGCCCATTCTCCGCCCCATGGCTGACTAATTT
TTTTTATTTATGCAGAGGCCGAGGCCGCCTCTGCCTCTGAGCTATTCCAGAAGTAGTGAGGAGGCTTTTT
TGGAGGCCTAGGCTTTTGCAAAAAGCTCCCGGGAGCTTGTATATCCATTTTCGGATCTGATCAAGAGACA
GGATGAGGATCGTTTCGCATGATTGAACAAGATGGATTGCACGCAGGTTCTCCGGCCGCTTGGGTGGAGA
GGCTATTCGGCTATGACTGGGCACAACAGACAATCGGCTGCTCTGATGCCGCCGTGTTCCGGCTGTCAGC
GCAGGGGCGCCCGGTTCTTTTTGTCAAGACCGACCTGTCCGGTGCCCTGAATGAACTGCAGGACGAGGCA
GCGCGGCTATCGTGGCTGGCCACGACGGGCGTTCCTTGCGCAGCTGTGCTCGACGTTGTCACTGAAGCGG
GAAGGGACTGGCTGCTATTGGGCGAAGTGCCGGGGCAGGATCTCCTGTCATCTCACCTTGCTCCTGCCGA
GAAAGTATCCATCATGGCTGATGCAATGCGGCGGCTGCATACGCTTGATCCGGCTACCTGCCCATTCGAC
CACCAAGCGAAACATCGCATCGAGCGAGCACGTACTCGGATGGAAGCCGGTCTTGTCGATCAGGATGATC
TGGACGAAGAGCATCAGGGGCTCGCGCCAGCCGAACTGTTCGCCAGGCTCAAGGCGCGCATGCCCGACGG
CGAGGATCTCGTCGTGACCCATGGCGATGCCTGCTTGCCGAATATCATGGTGGAAAATGGCCGCTTTTCT
GGATTCATCGACTGTGGCCGGCTGGGTGTGGCGGACCGCTATCAGGACATAGCGTTGGCTACCCGTGATA
TTGCTGAAGAGCTTGGCGGCGAATGGGCTGACCGCTTCCTCGTGCTTTACGGTATCGCCGCTCCCGATTC
GCAGCGCATCGCCTTCTATCGCCTTCTTGACGAGTTCTTCTGAGCGGGACTCTGGGGTTCGAAATGACCG
ACCAAGCGACGCCCAACCTGCCATCACGAGATTTCGATTCCACCGCCGCCTTCTATGAAAGGTTGGGCTT
CGGAATCGTTTTCCGGGACGCCGGCTGGATGATCCTCCAGCGCGGGGATCTCATGCTGGAGTTCTTCGCC
CACCCCAACTTGTTTATTGCAGCTTATAATGGTTACAAATAAAGCAATAGCATCACAAATTTCACAAATA
AAGCATTTTTTTCACTGCATTCTAGTTGTGGTTTGTCCAAACTCATCAATGTATCTTATCATGTCTGTAT
ACCGTCGACCTCTAGCTAGAGCTTGGCGTAATCATGGTCATAGCTGTTTCCTGTGTGAAATTGTTATCCG
CTCACAATTCCACACAACATACGAGCCGGAAGCATAAAGTGTAAAGCCTGGGGTGCCTAATGAGTGAGCT
AACTCACATTAATTGCGTTGCGCTCACTGCCCGCTTTCCAGTCGGGAAACCTGTCGTGCCAGCTGCATTA
ATGAATCGGCCAACGCGCGGGGAGAGGCGGTTTGCGTATTGGGCGCTCTTCCGCTTCCTCGCTCACTGAC
TCGCTGCGCTCGGTCGTTCGGCTGCGGCGAGCGGTATCAGCTCACTCAAAGGCGGTAATACGGTTATCCA
CAGAATCAGGGGATAACGCAGGAAAGAACATGTGAGCAAAAGGCCAGCAAAAGGCCAGGAACCGTAAAAA
GGCCGCGTTGCTGGCGTTTTTCCATAGGCTCCGCCCCCCTGACGAGCATCACAAAAATCGACGCTCAAGT
CAGAGGTGGCGAAACCCGACAGGACTATAAAGATACCAGGCGTTTCCCCCTGGAAGCTCCCTCGTGCGCT
CTCCTGTTCCGACCCTGCCGCTTACCGGATACCTGTCCGCCTTTCTCCCTTCGGGAAGCGTGGCGCTTTC
TCATAGCTCACGCTGTAGGTATCTCAGTTCGGTGTAGGTCGTTCGCTCCAAGCTGGGCTGTGTGCACGAA
CCCCCCGTTCAGCCCGACCGCTGCGCCTTATCCGGTAACTATCGTCTTGAGTCCAACCCGGTAAGACACG
ACTTATCGCCACTGGCAGCAGCCACTGGTAACAGGATTAGCAGAGCGAGGTATGTAGGCGGTGCTACAGA
GTTCTTGAAGTGGTGGCCTAACTACGGCTACACTAGAAGAACAGTATTTGGTATCTGCGCTCTGCTGAAG
CCAGTTACCTTCGGAAAAAGAGTTGGTAGCTCTTGATCCGGCAAACAAACCACCGCTGGTAGCGGTGGTT
TTTTTGTTTGCAAGCAGCAGATTACGCGCAGAAAAAAAGGATCTCAAGAAGATCCTTTGATCTTTTCTAC
GGGGTCTGACGCTCAGTGGAACGAAAACTCACGTTAAGGGATTTTGGTCATGAGATTATCAAAAAGGATC
TTCACCTAGATCCTTTTAAATTAAAAATGAAGTTTTAAATCAATCTAAAGTATATATGAGTAAACTTGGT
CTGACAGTTACCAATGCTTAATCAGTGAGGCACCTATCTCAGCGATCTGTCTATTTCGTTCATCCATAGT
TGCCTGACTCCCCGTCGTGTAGATAACTACGATACGGGAGGGCTTACCATCTGGCCCCAGTGCTGCAATG
ATACCGCGAGACCCACGCTCACCGGCTCCAGATTTATCAGCAATAAACCAGCCAGCCGGAAGGGCCGAGC
GCAGAAGTGGTCCTGCAACTTTATCCGCCTCCATCCAGTCTATTAATTGTTGCCGGGAAGCTAGAGTAAG
TAGTTCGCCAGTTAATAGTTTGCGCAACGTTGTTGCCATTGCTACAGGCATCGTGGTGTCACGCTCGTCG
TTTGGTATGGCTTCATTCAGCTCCGGTTCCCAACGATCAAGGCGAGTTACATGATCCCCCATGTTGTGCA
AAAAAGCGGTTAGCTCCTTCGGTCCTCCGATCGTTGTCAGAAGTAAGTTGGCCGCAGTGTTATCACTCAT
GGTTATGGCAGCACTGCATAATTCTCTTACTGTCATGCCATCCGTAAGATGCTTTTCTGTGACTGGTGAG
TACTCAACCAAGTCATTCTGAGAATAGTGTATGCGGCGACCGAGTTGCTCTTGCCCGGCGTCAATACGGG
ATAATACCGCGCCACATAGCAGAACTTTAAAAGTGCTCATCATTGGAAAACGTTCTTCGGGGCGAAAACT
CTCAAGGATCTTACCGCTGTTGAGATCCAGTTCGATGTAACCCACTCGTGCACCCAACTGATCTTCAGCA
TCTTTTACTTTCACCAGCGTTTCTGGGTGAGCAAAAACAGGAAGGCAAAATGCCGCAAAAAAGGGAATAA
GGGCGACACGGAAATGTTGAATACTCATACTCTTCCTTTTTCAATATTATTGAAGCATTTATCAGGGTTA
TTGTCTCATGAGCGGATACATATTTGAATGTATTTAGAAAAATAAACAAATAGGGGTTCCGCGCACATTT
CCCCGAAAAGTGCCACCTGACGTC
