>Addgene plasmid #80051 | pCMV-EPN-01(ΔL1+L2) | addgene partial sequence | sequence record 157400 | CMV-F 5'-CGCAAATGGGCGGTAGGCGTG-3'
ACCCACTGCTTACTGGCTTATCGAAATTAATACGACTCACTATAGGGAGACCCAAGCTGGCTAGCGTTTA
AACGGGCCCTCTAGAATTATCGATCCGGAGGTACCCGGGCGGCCGCATGGGTGCGCGTGCGTCTGGTTCT
AAATCTGGCTCCGGCTCTGACTCTGGTAGCAAAATCGAAGAGCTGTTCAAGAAACACAAGATCGTTGCCG
TGCTGCGTGCCAATAGTGTGGAAGAAGCGAAAAAGAAAGCGCTGGCGGTTTTCCTGGGCGGCGTTCATCT
GATTGAAATTACCTTTACCGTGCCGGATGCGGATACCGTGATTAAGGAACTGAGCTTTCTGAAGGAAATG
GGCGCGATTATTGGTGCGGGCACCGTGACCAGCGTGGAGCAGTGCCGTAAAGCGGTGGAAAGTGGCGCCG
AATTCATTGTGAGTCCGCACCTGGACGAGGAAATTAGCCAATTTTGCAAGGAGAAGGGTGTGTTCTATAT
GCCAGGCGTTATGACCCCGACCGAACTGGTGAAAGCCATGAAACTGGGCCATACCATCTTAAAACTGTTT
CCGGGTGAGGTGGTGGGTCCGCAGTTTGTTAAAGCGATGAAAGGTCCGTTTCCGAATGTGAAATTTGTGC
CAACCGGCGGTGTTAATCTGGACAATGTGTGCGAATGGTTCAAAGCGGGCGTGCTGGCCGTGGGCGTGGG
CAGCGCGTTAGTGAAAGGCACCCCGGTGGAAGTGGCGGAAAAGGCCAAGGCGTTCGTTGAGAAGATTCGT
GGCTGCACCGAACAGAAACTGATTAGCGAAGAAGATCTGCAGTCTCGTCCGGA
