>Addgene plasmid #80051 | pCMV-EPN-01(ΔL1+L2) | addgene partial sequence | sequence record 157401 | BGH-rev 5'-TAGAAGGCACAGTCGAGG-3'
GGCTTCATGATGTCCCCATAATTTTTGGCAGAGGGAAAAAGATCTGCTAGCAAGCTTCTCGAGTCACTGA
GAAGACGGGTCGTTACCGAACAGAGAACGCAGAGAGGTCAGCGCGGCCAGTTCTTTGTCGATCGGCTCCT
GTTTTTGCGGTGGCGTGGTGGTTTCAACACCAGAACGGAAAGATTCTTCCGGCGCTGCGGCCGCTTCCGG
ACGAGACTGCAGATCTTCTTCGCTAATCAGTTTCTGTTCGGTGCAGCCACGAATCTTCTCAACGAACGCC
TTGGCCTTTTCCGCCACTTCCACCGGGGTGCCTTTCACTAACGCGCTGCCCACGCCCACGGCCAGCACGC
CCGCTTTGAACCATTCGCACACATTGTCCAGATTAACACCGCCGGTTGGCACAAATTTCACATTCGGAAA
CGGACCTTTCATCGCTTTAACAAACTGCGGACCCACCACCTCACCCGGAAACAGTTTTAAGATGGTATGG
CCCAGTTTCATGGCTTTCACCAGTTCGGTCGGGGTCATAACGCCTGGCATATAGAACACACCCTTCTCCT
TGCAAAATTGGCTAATTTCCTCGTCCAGGTGCGGACTCACAATGAATTCGGCGCCACTTTCCACCGCTTT
ACGGCACTGCTCCACGCTGGTCACGGTGCCCGCACCAATAATCGCGCCCATTTCCTTCAGAAAGCTCAGT
TCCTTAATCACGGTATCCGCATCCGGCACGGTAAAGGTAATTTCAATCAGATGAACGCCGCCCAGGAAAA
CCGCCAGCGCTTTCTTTTTCGCTTCTTCCACACTATTGGCACGCAGCACGGCA
